>Addgene plasmid #159469 | pET15-EF1p_mFAP2b | addgene full sequence | sequence record 319725 | Addgene NGS Result
TAATACGACTCACTATAGGGGAATTGTGAGCGGATAACAATTCCCCTCTAGAAATAATTTTGTTTAACTT
TAAGAAGGAGATATACTATGGCTAGCAGCCATCATCATCATCATCATAGCAGCGGCCTGGTGCCGCGCGG
CAGCTCCATGAGCCGTGCGAGCGGCGAGAACCTGTACTTTCAGGGTTCGAGTATGAGCCGTGCGGCGCAG
CTCCTGCCGGGTACCTGGCAGGTGACCATGACCAACGAAGACGGTCAGACCTCCCAGGGCCAGTGGCACT
TCCAGCCGCGTTCTCCGTACACCATGGACATTGTTGCTCAGGGTACCATCTCTGACGGTCGTCCGATCGT
TGGTTACGGTAAAGCGACCGTTAAAACCCCGGACACCCTGGACATAGACATCACCTACCCGTCTCTGGGT
AACATCAAAGCTCAGGGTCAGATAACCATGGACTCTCCGACCCAGTTCAAATGGGACGCACATTATAAAG
GCGACAAAGATGGTGACGGCTATATTTCCGCCGCCGAAGCAGCAGCTCAGATTCTGACCGGTACCCTGCA
GCGTCAGGAATAATGAGGATCCGGCTGCTAACAAAGCCCGAAAGGAAGCTGAGTTGGCTGCTGCCACCGC
TGAGCAATAACTAGCATAACCCCTTGGGGCCTCTAAACGGGTCTTGAGGGGTTTTTTGCTGAAAGGAGGA
ACTATATCCGGATATCCCGCAAGAGGCCCGGCAGTACCGGCATAACCAAGCCTATGCCTACAGCATCCAG
GGTGACGGTGCCGAGGATGACGATGAGCGCATTGTTAGATTTCATACACGGTGCCTGACTGCGTTAGCAA
TTTAACTGTGATAAACTACCGCATTAAAGCTTATCGATGATAAGCTGTCAAACATGAGAATTCTTGAAGA
CGAAAGGGCCTCGTGATACGCCTATTTTTATAGGTTAATGTCATGATAATAATGGTTTCTTAGACGTCAG
GTGGCACTTTTCGGGGAAATGTGCGCGGAACCCCTATTTGTTTATTTTTCTAAATACATTCAAATATGTA
TCCGCTCATGAGACAATAACCCTGATAAATGCTTCAATAATATTGAAAAAGGAAGAGTATGAGTATTCAA
CATTTCCGTGTCGCCCTTATTCCCTTTTTTGCGGCATTTTGCCTTCCTGTTTTTGCTCACCCAGAAACGC
TGGTGAAAGTAAAAGATGCTGAAGATCAGTTGGGTGCACGAGTGGGTTACATCGAACTGGATCTCAACAG
CGGTAAGATCCTTGAGAGTTTTCGCCCCGAAGAACGTTTTCCAATGATGAGCACTTTTAAAGTTCTGCTA
TGTGGCGCGGTATTATCCCGTGTTGACGCCGGGCAAGAGCAACTCGGTCGCCGCATACACTATTCTCAGA
ATGACTTGGTTGAGTACTCACCAGTCACAGAAAAGCATCTTACGGATGGCATGACAGTAAGAGAATTATG
CAGTGCTGCCATAACCATGAGTGATAACACTGCGGCCAACTTACTTCTGACAACGATCGGAGGACCGAAG
GAGCTAACCGCTTTTTTGCACAACATGGGGGATCATGTAACTCGCCTTGATCGTTGGGAACCGGAGCTGA
ATGAAGCCATACCAAACGACGAGCGTGACACCACGATGCCTGCAGCAATGGCAACAACGTTGCGCAAACT
ATTAACTGGCGAACTACTTACTCTAGCTTCCCGGCAACAATTAATAGACTGGATGGAGGCGGATAAAGTT
GCAGGACCACTTCTGCGCTCGGCCCTTCCGGCTGGCTGGTTTATTGCTGATAAATCTGGAGCCGGTGAGC
GTGGGTCTCGCGGTATCATTGCAGCACTGGGGCCAGATGGTAAGCCCTCCCGTATCGTAGTTATCTACAC
GACGGGGAGTCAGGCAACTATGGATGAACGAAATAGACAGATCGCTGAGATAGGTGCCTCACTGATTAAG
CATTGGTAACTGTCAGACCAAGTTTACTCATATATACTTTAGATTGATTTAAAACTTCATTTTTAATTTA
AAAGGATCTAGGTGAAGATCCTTTTTGATAATCTCATGACCAAAATCCCTTAACGTGAGTTTTCGTTCCA
CTGAGCGTCAGACCCCGTAGAAAAGATCAAAGGATCTTCTTGAGATCCTTTTTTTCTGCGCGTAATCTGC
TGCTTGCAAACAAAAAAACCACCGCTACCAGCGGTGGTTTGTTTGCCGGATCAAGAGCTACCAACTCTTT
TTCCGAAGGTAACTGGCTTCAGCAGAGCGCAGATACCAAATACTGTCCTTCTAGTGTAGCCGTAGTTAGG
CCACCACTTCAAGAACTCTGTAGCACCGCCTACATACCTCGCTCTGCTAATCCTGTTACCAGTGGCTGCT
GCCAGTGGCGATAAGTCGTGTCTTACCGGGTTGGACTCAAGACGATAGTTACCGGATAAGGCGCAGCGGT
CGGGCTGAACGGGGGGTTCGTGCACACAGCCCAGCTTGGAGCGAACGACCTACACCGAACTGAGATACCT
ACAGCGTGAGCTATGAGAAAGCGCCACGCTTCCCGAAGGGAGAAAGGCGGACAGGTATCCGGTAAGCGGC
AGGGTCGGAACAGGAGAGCGCACGAGGGAGCTTCCAGGGGGAAACGCCTGGTATCTTTATAGTCCTGTCG
GGTTTCGCCACCTCTGACTTGAGCGTCGATTTTTGTGATGCTCGTCAGGGGGGCGGAGCCTATGGAAAAA
CGCCAGCAACGCGGCCTTTTTACGGTTCCTGGCCTTTTGCTGGCCTTTTGCTCACATGTTCTTTCCTGCG
TTATCCCCTGATTCTGTGGATAACCGTATTACCGCCTTTGAGTGAGCTGATACCGCTCGCCGCAGCCGAA
CGACCGAGCGCAGCGAGTCAGTGAGCGAGGAAGCGGAAGAGCGCCTGATGCGGTATTTTCTCCTTACGCA
TCTGTGCGGTATTTCACACCGCAATGGTGCACTCTCAGTACAATCTGCTCTGATGCCGCATAGTTAAGCC
AGTATACACTCCGCTATCGCTACGTGACTGGGTCATGGCTGCGCCCCGACACCCGCCAACACCCGCTGAC
GCGCCCTGACGGGCTTGTCTGCTCCCGGCATCCGCTTACAGACAAGCTGTGACCGTCTCCGGGAGCTGCA
TGTGTCAGAGGTTTTCACCGTCATCACCGAAACGCGCGAGGCAGCTGCGGTAAAGCTCATCAGCGTGGTC
GTGAAGCGATTCACAGATGTCTGCCTGTTCATCCGCGTCCAGCTCGTTGAGTTTCTCCAGAAGCGTTAAT
GTCTGGCTTCTGATAAAGCGGGCCATGTTAAGGGCGGTTTTTTCCTGTTTGGTCACTGATGCCTCCGTGT
AAGGGGGATTTCTGTTCATGGGGGTAATGATACCGATGAAACGAGAGAGGATGCTCACGATACGGGTTAC
TGATGATGAACATGCCCGGTTACTGGAACGTTGTGAGGGTAAACAACTGGCGGTATGGATGCGGCGGGAC
CAGAGAAAAATCACTCAGGGTCAATGCCAGCGCTTCGTTAATACAGATGTAGGTGTTCCACAGGGTAGCC
AGCAGCATCCTGCGATGCAGATCCGGAACATAATGGTGCAGGGCGCTGACTTCCGCGTTTCCAGACTTTA
CGAAACACGGAAACCGAAGACCATTCATGTTGTTGCTCAGGTCGCAGACGTTTTGCAGCAGCAGTCGCTT
CACGTTCGCTCGCGTATCGGTGATTCATTCTGCTAACCAGTAAGGCAACCCCGCCAGCCTAGCCGGGTCC
TCAACGACAGGAGCACGATCATGCGCACCCGTGGCCAGGACCCAACGCTGCCCGAGATGCGCCGCGTGCG
GCTGCTGGAGATGGCGGACGCGATGGATATGTTCTGCCAAGGGTTGGTTTGCGCATTCACAGTTCTCCGC
AAGAATTGATTGGCTCCAATTCTTGGAGTGGTGAATCCGTTAGCGAGGTGCCGCCGGCTTCCATTCAGGT
CGAGGTGGCCCGGCTCCATGCACCGCGACGCAACGCGGGGAGGCAGACAAGGTATAGGGCGGCGCCTACA
ATCCATGCCAACCCGTTCCATGTGCTCGCCGAGGCGGCATAAATCGCCGTGACGATCAGCGGTCCAATGA
TCGAAGTTAGGCTGGTAAGAGCCGCGAGCGATCCTTGAAGCTGTCCCTGATGGTCGTCATCTACCTGCCT
GGACAGCATGGCCTGCAACGCGGGCATCCCGATGCCGCCGGAAGCGAGAAGAATCATAATGGGGAAGGCC
ATCCAGCCTCGCGTCGCGAACGCCAGCAAGACGTAGCCCAGCGCGTCGGCCGCCATGCCGGCGATAATGG
CCTGCTTCTCGCCGAAACGTTTGGTGGCGGGACCAGTGACGAAGGCTTGAGCGAGGGCGTGCAAGATTCC
GAATACCGCAAGCGACAGGCCGATCATCGTCGCGCTCCAGCGAAAGCGGTCCTCGCCGAAAATGACCCAG
AGCGCTGCCGGCACCTGTCCTACGAGTTGCATGATAAAGAAGACAGTCATAAGTGCGGCGACGATAGTCA
TGCCCCGCGCCCACCGGAAGGAGCTGACTGGGTTGAAGGCTCTCAAGGGCATCGGTCGAGATCCCGGTGC
CTAATGAGTGAGCTAACTTACATTAATTGCGTTGCGCTCACTGCCCGCTTTCCAGTCGGGAAACTGTCGT
GCCAGCTGCATTAATGAATCGGCCAACGCGCGGGGAGAGGCGGTTTGCGTATTGGGCGCCAGGGTGGTTT
TTCTTTTCACCAGTGAGACGGGCAACAGCTGATTGCCCTTCACCGCCTGGCCCTGAGAGAGTTGCAGCAA
GCGGTCCACGCTGGTTTGCCCCAGCAGGCGAAAATCCTGTTTGATGGTGGTTAACGGCGGGATATAACAT
GAGCTGTCTTCGGTATCGTCGTATCCCACTACCGAGATATCCGCACCAACGCGCAGCCCGGACTCGGTAA
TGGCGCGCATTGCGCCCAGCGCCATCTGATCGTTGGCAACCAGCATCGCAGTGGGAACGATGCCCTCATT
CAGCATTTGCATGGTTTGTTGAAAACCGGACATGGCACTCCAGTCGCCTTCCCGTTCCGCTATCGGCTGA
ATTTGATTGCGAGTGAGATATTTATGCCAGCCAGCCAGACGCAGACGCGCCGAGACAGAACTTAATGGGC
CCGCTAACAGCGCGATTTGCTGGTGACCCAATGCGACCAGATGCTCCACGCCCAGTCGCGTACCGTCTTC
ATGGGAGAAAATAATACTGTTGATGGGTGTCTGGTCAGAGACATCAAGAAATAACGCCGGAACATTAGTG
CAGGCAGCTTCCACAGCAATGGCATCCTGGTCATCCAGCGGATAGTTAATGATCAGCCCACTGACGCGTT
GCGCGAGAAGATTGTGCACCGCCGCTTTACAGGCTTCGACGCCGCTTCGTTCTACCATCGACACCACCAC
GCTGGCACCCAGTTGATCGGCGCGAGATTTAATCGCCGCGACAATTTGCGACGGCGCGTGCAGGGCCAGA
CTGGAGGTGGCAACGCCAATCAGCAACGACTGTTTGCCCGCCAGTTGTTGTGCCACGCGGTTGGGAATGT
AATTCAGCTCCGCCATCGCCGCTTCCACTTTTTCCCGCGTTTTCGCAGAAACGTGGCTGGCCTGGTTCAC
CACGCGGGAAACGGTCTGATAAGAGACACCGGCATACTCTGCGACATCGTATAACGTTACTGGTTTCACA
TTCACCACCCTGAATTGACTCTCTTCCGGGCGCTATCATGCCATACCGCGAAAGGTTTTGCGCCATTCGA
TGGTGTCCGGGATCTCGACGCTCTCCCTTATGCGACTCCTGCATTAGGAAGCAGCCCAGTAGTAGGTTGA
GGCCGTTGAGCACCGCCGCCGCAAGGAATGGTGCATGCAAGGAGATGGCGCCCAACAGTCCCCCGGCCAC
GGGGCCTGCCACCATACCCACGCCGAAACAAGCGCTCATGAGCCCGAAGTGGCGAGCCCGATCTTCCCCA
TCGGTGATGTCGGCGATATAGGCGCCAGCAACCGCACCTGTGGCGCCGGTGATGCCGGCCACGATGCGTC
CGGCGTAGAGGATCGAGATCTCGATCCCGCGAAAT
Features (pLannotate 1.2.2; 20 found; start..end, strand, type, name):
      1..19      +  promoter       T7 promoter: promoter for bacteriophage T7 RNA polymerase
     20..44      +  protein_bind   lac operator: The lac repressor binds to the lac operator to inhibit transcription in E. coli. This inhibition can be relieved by adding lactose or isopropyl-β-D-thiogalactopyranoside (IPTG). lac repressor encoded by lacI
     59..81      +  RBS            RBS: efficient ribosome binding site from bacteriophage T7 gene 10 (Olins and Rangwala, 1989)
    100..117     +  CDS            capTEV™ (fragment): composite tag for in vivo biotinylation, TEV protease cleavage, and 6xHis tagging
    127..144     +  CDS            thrombin site: thrombin recognition and cleavage site
    584..633     +  CDS            SET1 (fragment): solubility-enhancement tag derived from T7 phage gene 10B
    641..688     +  terminator     T7 terminator: transcription terminator for bacteriophage T7 RNA polymerase
    711..815     -  CDS            TcR (fragment): tetracycline efflux protein; tet; confers resistance to tetracycline
    863..891     -  promoter       tet promoter: E. coli promoter for tetracycline efflux protein gene
   1004..1108    +  promoter       AmpR promoter: bla
   1109..1969    +  CDS            AmpR: β-lactamase; bla; confers resistance to ampicillin, carbenicillin, and related antibiotics
   2140..2728    +  rep_origin     ori: high-copy-number ColE1/pMB1/pBR322/pUC origin of replication
   2914..3053    -  misc_feature   bom: basis of mobility region from pBR322
   3155..3346    -  CDS            rop: Rop protein, which maintains plasmids at low copy number; rop
   3363..3743    +  CDS            YPB1_ECOLX: Protein predicted: Swiss-Prot protein existence level 4. From Escherichia coli.
   3985..4609    -  CDS            TcR (fragment): tetracycline efflux protein; tet; confers resistance to tetracycline
   4624..4645    -  protein_bind   CAP binding site: CAP binding activates transcription in the presence of cAMP. E. coli catabolite activator protein
   4658..5739    -  CDS            lacI: lac repressor; lacI; The lac repressor binds to the lac operator to inhibit transcription in E. coli. This inhibition can be relieved by adding lactose or isopropyl-β-D-thiogalactopyranoside (IPTG).
   5740..5817    -  promoter       lacI promoter: lacI
   5825..6104    -  CDS            TcR (fragment): tetracycline efflux protein; tet; confers resistance to tetracycline
