[The description below was written by a language model from this plasmid's Addgene catalogue record and pLannotate feature annotations shown in this document.]
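Description:
pET15-EF1p_mFAP2b is a bacterial expression plasmid of about 6.1 kb, built on the pET15 backbone for T7-driven protein production in E. coli. It replicates from a ColE1/pBR322-type origin and is selected with ampicillin through the bla (β-lactamase) gene under its own promoter. The catalogue lists it as high copy, but the feature table also shows the pBR322 bom region and the rop gene, which normally moderates copy number. Several tetracycline-resistance fragments and a tet promoter appear in the annotation. These are non-functional remnants of the pBR322 ancestry rather than a usable marker.

The expression cassette consists of a T7 promoter followed directly by a lac operator, the phage T7 gene 10 ribosome binding site, the open reading frame, and a T7 terminator. A backbone-encoded lacI gene supplies repressor, so transcription is held off until an inducer such as IPTG is added in a host that provides T7 RNA polymerase. The insert, EF1p_mFAP2b, is codon-optimised for E. coli, was introduced by Gibson cloning, and carries an N-terminal 6xHis tag followed by thrombin and TEV protease sites. This arrangement permits metal-affinity purification and subsequent removal of the tag. The automated annotation detects the His tag (as a fragment of a composite tag) and the thrombin site but does not annotate the insert itself. A short "SET1" match near the end of the reading frame is probably an incidental hit or vector-derived sequence. The record does not describe what EF1p_mFAP2b does. It supports use of the plasmid for inducible recombinant expression and purification of this protein.
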