Addgene plasmid #159469: pET15-EF1p_mFAP2b
Purpose: Encodes for EF1p_mFAP2b with an N-terminal 6xHis tag, thrombin epitope, and TEV epitope. Expression is controlled by the T7 promoter with E. coli codon optimization.
Depositing lab: David Baker.
Backbone
  Vector backbone: pET15
  Vector type: Bacterial Expression
Growth in bacteria
  Bacterial resistance: Ampicillin, 100 μg/mL
  Growth temperature: 37°C
  Growth strain: DH5alpha
  Copy number: High Copy
Gene/Insert
  Gene/Insert name: EF1p_mFAP2b
  Species: E. coli
  Tag / fusion protein: 6xHis-thrombin-TEV (N terminal on backbone)
  Cloning method: Gibson Cloning
Terms and licenses: Academic/Nonprofit Terms; Industry Terms: Not Available to Industry
How to cite: pET15-EF1p_mFAP2b was a gift from David Baker (Addgene plasmid # 159469 ; http://n2t.net/addgene:159469 ; RRID:Addgene_159469)
